Addgene plasmid #50056: pLYS1-EMRE/RNAi resistant
Purpose: Expression of human EMRE in mammalian cells with silent mutation making it resistant to RNAi
Depositing lab: Vamsi Mootha. Depositing organization: Massachusetts General Hospital. Publication: EMRE is an Essential Component of the Mitochondrial Calcium Uniporter Complex. Sancak Y, Markhard AL, Kitami T, Kovacs-Bogdan E, Kamer KJ, Udeshi ND, Carr SA, Chaudhuri D, Clapham DE, Li AA, Calvo SE, Goldberger O, Mootha VK. Science. 2013 Nov 14. 10.1126/science.1242993 PubMed 24231807.
Backbone
  Vector backbone: pLYS1
  Backbone size w/o insert (bp): 7330
  Total vector size (bp): 7651
  Vector type: Mammalian Expression
  Selectable markers: Puromycin
Growth in bacteria
  Bacterial resistance: Ampicillin, 100 μg/mL
  Growth temperature: 37°C
  Growth strain: XL10 Gold
  Copy number: Low Copy
Gene/Insert
  Gene/Insert name: EMRE-RNAi resistant
  Species: H. sapiens (human)
  Insert size (bp): 321
  Mutation: RNAi resistant, silent mutant
  GenBank ID: NM_033318
  Entrez Gene: SMDT1 (a.k.a. C22orf32, DDDD, EMRE)
  Cloning method: Restriction Enzyme; 5′ cloning site Nhe1 (not destroyed); 3′ cloning site EcoR1 (not destroyed)
  Sequencing primers: 5′ CMV-F; 3′ custom
Terms and licenses: Academic/Nonprofit Terms; Industry Terms: Not Available to Industry
How to cite: pLYS1-EMRE/RNAi resistant was a gift from Vamsi Mootha (Addgene plasmid # 50056 ; http://n2t.net/addgene:50056 ; RRID:Addgene_50056)
