[The description below was written by a language model from this plasmid's Addgene catalogue record and pLannotate feature annotations shown in this document.]
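Description:
pLYS1-EMRE/RNAi resistant is a 7,651 bp mammalian expression plasmid built on the pLYS1 backbone. The catalogue lists it simply as a mammalian expression vector, but the feature table shows the architecture of a third-generation, self-inactivating HIV-1 lentiviral transfer vector. An RSV promoter drives a truncated 5' LTR, followed by the Ψ packaging signal with a partial gag sequence, the Rev response element, a cPPT/CTS element and a ΔU3 3' LTR, so the cassette could in principle be packaged into virus and integrated into target cells. In bacteria it is maintained through a ColE1/pUC-type origin and selected with ampicillin via β-lactamase. The annotation calls this origin high copy, whereas the catalogue records the plasmid as low copy. An f1 origin, an SV40 origin and poly(A) signal, and lac, T3 and T7 remnants are carried over from the parental cloning backbone. A fragment of a U6 promoter is also annotated just upstream of the CMV enhancer, but no associated hairpin is annotated.

The payload is the 321 bp human SMDT1 coding sequence, which encodes EMRE (also known as C22orf32), an essential component of the mitochondrial calcium uniporter complex. It was cloned between NheI and EcoRI sites downstream of a CMV enhancer/promoter. The sequence carries silent mutations that leave the protein unchanged but make the transcript resistant to RNAi; the record does not specify the targeting reagent or the altered positions. No epitope tag is annotated. A separate human PGK promoter drives puromycin N-acetyltransferase for selection of expressing cells. The construct suits rescue experiments, restoring EMRE expression in knockdown cells to confirm that a phenotype is specific to loss of EMRE.
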