Features (pLannotate 1.2.2; 28 found; start..end, strand, type, name):
    131..334     +  promoter       CMV promoter: human cytomegalovirus (CMV) immediate early promoter
    363..683     +  CDS            SMDT1: EMRE_HUMAN - Also known as C22orf32 From Homo sapiens (Human).
    734..851     +  misc_feature   cPPT/CTS: central polypurine tract and central termination sequence of HIV-1
    900..1410    +  promoter       hPGK promoter: human phosphoglycerate kinase 1 promoter
   1432..2031    +  CDS            PuroR: puromycin N-acetyltransferase; pac from Streptomyces alboniger; confers resistance to puromycin
   2074..2157    +  CDS            nef (fragment): NEF_HV1Z2 - Experimental evidence at protein level: Swiss-Prot protein existence level 1. Extracellular Nef protein targets CD4(+) T-lymphocytes for apoptosis by interacting with CXCR4 surface receptors. From Human immunodeficiency virus type 1 group M subtype D (isolate Z2/CDC-Z34) (HIV-1).
   2159..2392    +  LTR            3' LTR (ΔU3): self-inactivating 3' long terminal repeat (LTR) from HIV-1
   2464..2585    +  polyA_signal   SV40 poly(A) signal: SV40 polyadenylation signal
   2625..2760    +  rep_origin     SV40 ori: SV40 origin of replication
   2781..2799    -  promoter       T7 promoter: promoter for bacteriophage T7 RNA polymerase
   2807..2962    +  CDS            lacZα (fragment): LacZα fragment of β-galactosidase; lacZ fragment
   2967..3395    +  rep_origin     f1 ori (sequence partly withheld): f1 bacteriophage origin of replication; arrow indicates direction of (+) strand synthesis
   3448..3552    +  promoter       AmpR promoter: bla
   3553..4413    +  CDS            AmpR: β-lactamase; bla; confers resistance to ampicillin, carbenicillin, and related antibiotics
   4584..5172    +  rep_origin     ori: high-copy-number ColE1/pMB1/pBR322/pUC origin of replication
   5355..5447    +  CDS            lacI (fragment): lac repressor; lacI; The lac repressor binds to the lac operator to inhibit transcription in E. coli. This inhibition can be relieved by adding lactose or isopropyl-β-D-thiogalactopyranoside (IPTG).
   5460..5481    +  protein_bind   CAP binding site: CAP binding activates transcription in the presence of cAMP. E. coli catabolite activator protein
   5496..5526    +  promoter       lac promoter: promoter for the E. coli lac operon
   5534..5550    +  protein_bind   lac operator: The lac repressor binds to the lac operator to inhibit transcription in E. coli. This inhibition can be relieved by adding lactose or isopropyl-β-D-thiogalactopyranoside (IPTG). lac repressor encoded by lacI
   5595..5613    +  promoter       T3 promoter: promoter for bacteriophage T3 RNA polymerase
   5641..5867    +  promoter       RSV promoter: Rous sarcoma virus enhancer/promoter
   5868..6048    +  LTR            5' LTR (truncated): truncated 5' long terminal repeat (LTR) from HIV-1
   6095..6220    +  misc_feature   HIV-1 Ψ: packaging signal of human immunodeficiency virus type 1
   6204..6567    +  CDS            HIV-1 gag (fragment): gag protein from human immunodeficiency virus 1; gag
   6713..6946    +  misc_feature   RRE: The Rev response element (RRE) of HIV-1 allows for Rev-dependent mRNA export from the nucleus to the cytoplasm.
   7323..7423    +  CDS            Rev (fragment): human immunodeficiency virus 1 (HIV-1) Rev protein; rev; enhances nuclear export of unspliced and incompletely spliced viral mRNAs
   7473..5       +  promoter       U6 promoter (fragment) (across the origin): RNA polymerase III promoter for human U6 snRNA
   7647..130     +  enhancer       CMV enhancer (fragment) (across the origin): human cytomegalovirus immediate early enhancer; contains an 18-bp deletion relative to the standard CMV enhancer
>Addgene plasmid #50056 | pLYS1-EMRE/RNAi resistant | depositor full sequence | sequence record 75127 | pLYS1-EMRE/RNAi resistant sequence 7651 bps
TATGCCAAGTACGCCCCCTATTGACGTCAATGACGGTAAATGGCCCGCCTGGCATTATGCCCAGTACATG
ACCTTATGGGACTTTCCTACTTGGCAGTACATCTACGTATTAGTCATCGCTATTACCATGGTGATGCGGT
TTTGGCAGTACATCAATGGGCGTGGATAGCGGTTTGACTCACGGGGATTTCCAAGTCTCCACCCCATTGA
CGTCAATGGGAGTTTGTTTTGGCACCAAAATCAACGGGACTTTCCAAAATGTCGTAACAACTCCGCCCCA
TTGACGCAAATGGGCGGTAGGCGTGTACGGTGGGAGGTCTATATAAGCAGAGCTGGTTTAGTGAACCGTC
AGATCCGCTAGCATGGCGTCCGGAGCGGCTCGCTGGCTAGTATTGGCACCCGTCAGGTCCGGGGCTCTCC
GGAGCGGGCCTAGCTTGAGGAAAGATGGCGATGTCTCCGCCGCATGGAGCGGCTCAGGCCGGAGCCTAGT
TCCATCGAGGTCAGTCATCGTTACCCGCAGCGGCGCCATTTTGCCCAAGCCAGTCAAAATGTCCTTCGGC
CTTCTCCGTGTGTTCTCCATTGTGATCCCCTTTCTCTATGTCGGGACACTCATTAGCAAAAATTTCGCGG
CACTATTAGAGGAACATGACATTTTTGTTCCAGAGGATGATGATGATGATGACTAAGGTACCGAATTCTC
GACCTCGAGACAAATGGCAGTATTCATCCACAATTTTAAAAGAAAAGGGGGGATTGGGGGGTACAGTGCA
GGGGAAAGAATAGTAGACATAATAGCAACAGACATACAAACTAAAGAATTACAAAAACAAATTACAAAAA
TTCAAAATTTTCGGGTTTATTACAGGGACAGCAGAGATCCACTTTGGCCGCGGCTCGAGGGGGTTGGGGT
TGCGCCTTTTCCAAGGCAGCCCTGGGTTTGCGCAGGGACGCGGCTGCTCTGGGCGTGGTTCCGGGAAACG
CAGCGGCGCCGACCCTGGGTCTCGCACATTCTTCACGTCCGTTCGCAGCGTCACCCGGATCTTCGCCGCT
ACCCTTGTGGGCCCCCCGGCGACGCTTCCTGCTCCGCCCCTAAGTCGGGAAGGTTCCTTGCGGTTCGCGG
CGTGCCGGACGTGACAAACGGAAGCCGCACGTCTCACTAGTACCCTCGCAGACGGACAGCGCCAGGGAGC
AATGGCAGCGCGCCGACCGCGATGGGCTGTGGCCAATAGCGGCTGCTCAGCAGGGCGCGCCGAGAGCAGC
GGCCGGGAAGGGGCGGTGCGGGAGGCGGGGTGTGGGGCGGTAGTGTGGGCCCTGTTCCTGCCCGCGCGGT
GTTCCGCATTCTGCAAGCCTCCGGAGCGCACGTCGGCAGTCGGCTCCCTCGTTGACCGAATCACCGACCT
CTCTCCCCAGGGGGATCCACCGGAGCTTACCATGACCGAGTACAAGCCCACGGTGCGCCTCGCCACCCGC
GACGACGTCCCCAGGGCCGTACGCACCCTCGCCGCCGCGTTCGCCGACTACCCCGCCACGCGCCACACCG
TCGATCCGGACCGCCACATCGAGCGGGTCACCGAGCTGCAAGAACTCTTCCTCACGCGCGTCGGGCTCGA
CATCGGCAAGGTGTGGGTCGCGGACGACGGCGCCGCGGTGGCGGTCTGGACCACGCCGGAGAGCGTCGAA
GCGGGGGCGGTGTTCGCCGAGATCGGCCCGCGCATGGCCGAGTTGAGCGGTTCCCGGCTGGCCGCGCAGC
AACAGATGGAAGGCCTCCTGGCGCCGCACCGGCCCAAGGAGCCCGCGTGGTTCCTGGCCACCGTCGGCGT
CTCGCCCGACCACCAGGGCAAGGGTCTGGGCAGCGCCGTCGTGCTCCCCGGAGTGGAGGCGGCCGAGCGC
GCCGGGGTGCCCGCCTTCCTGGAGACCTCCGCGCCCCGCAACCTCCCCTTCTACGAGCGGCTCGGCTTCA
CCGTCACCGCCGACGTCGAGGTGCCCGAAGGACCGCGCACCTGGTGCATGACCCGCAAGCCCGGTGCCTG
ACGCCCGCCCCACGACCCGCAGCGCCCGACCGAAAGGAGCGCACGACCCCATGCATCGGTACCTTTAAGA
CCAATGACTTACAAGGCAGCTGTAGATCTTAGCCACTTTTTAAAAGAAAAGGGGGGACTGGAAGGGCTAA
TTCACTCCCAACGAAGACAAGATCTGCTTTTTGCTTGTACTGGGTCTCTCTGGTTAGACCAGATCTGAGC
CTGGGAGCTCTCTGGCTAACTAGGGAACCCACTGCTTAAGCCTCAATAAAGCTTGCCTTGAGTGCTTCAA
GTAGTGTGTGCCCGTCTGTTGTGTGACTCTGGTAACTAGAGATCCCTCAGACCCTTTTAGTCAGTGTGGA
AAATCTCTAGCAGTAGTAGTTCATGTCATCTTATTATTCAGTATTTATAACTTGCAAAGAAATGAATATC
AGAGAGTGAGAGGAACTTGTTTATTGCAGCTTATAATGGTTACAAATAAAGCAATAGCATCACAAATTTC
ACAAATAAAGCATTTTTTTCACTGCATTCTAGTTGTGGTTTGTCCAAACTCATCAATGTATCTTATCATG
TCTGGCTCTAGCTATCCCGCCCCTAACTCCGCCCATCCCGCCCCTAACTCCGCCCAGTTCCGCCCATTCT
CCGCCCCATGGCTGACTAATTTTTTTTATTTATGCAGAGGCCGAGGCCGCCTCGGCCTCTGAGCTATTCC
AGAAGTAGTGAGGAGGCTTTTTTGGAGGCCTAGGGACGTACCCAATTCGCCCTATAGTGAGTCGTATTAC
GCGCGCTCACTGGCCGTCGTTTTACAACGTCGTGACTGGGAAAACCCTGGCGTTACCCAACTTAATCGCC
TTGCAGCACATCCCCCTTTCGCCAGCTGGCGTAATAGCGAAGAGGCCCGCACCGATCGCCCTTCCCAACA
GTTGCGCAGCCTGAATGGCGAATGGG
[124 nt withheld, positions 2967-3090]
C
[91 nt withheld, positions 3092-3182]
A
[49 nt withheld, positions 3184-3232]
CCTTTGACGTTGGAGTCCACGTTCTTT
[37 nt withheld, positions 3260-3296]
ACCCTATCTCGGTCTATTCTTTTGATTTATAAGGGATTTTGCCGATTTCGGCCTATTGGTTAAAAAATGA
GCTGATTTAACAAAAATTTAACGCGAATTTTAACAAAATATTAACGCTTACAATTTAGGTGGCACTTTTC
GGGGAAATGTGCGCGGAACCCCTATTTGTTTATTTTTCTAAATACATTCAAATATGTATCCGCTCATGAG
ACAATAACCCTGATAAATGCTTCAATAATATTGAAAAAGGAAGAGTATGAGTATTCAACATTTCCGTGTC
GCCCTTATTCCCTTTTTTGCGGCATTTTGCCTTCCTGTTTTTGCTCACCCAGAAACGCTGGTGAAAGTAA
AAGATGCTGAAGATCAGTTGGGTGCACGAGTGGGTTACATCGAACTGGATCTCAACAGCGGTAAGATCCT
TGAGAGTTTTCGCCCCGAAGAACGTTTTCCAATGATGAGCACTTTTAAAGTTCTGCTATGTGGCGCGGTA
TTATCCCGTATTGACGCCGGGCAAGAGCAACTCGGTCGCCGCATACACTATTCTCAGAATGACTTGGTTG
AGTACTCACCAGTCACAGAAAAGCATCTTACGGATGGCATGACAGTAAGAGAATTATGCAGTGCTGCCAT
AACCATGAGTGATAACACTGCGGCCAACTTACTTCTGACAACGATCGGAGGACCGAAGGAGCTAACCGCT
TTTTTGCACAACATGGGGGATCATGTAACTCGCCTTGATCGTTGGGAACCGGAGCTGAATGAAGCCATAC
CAAACGACGAGCGTGACACCACGATGCCTGTAGCAATGGCAACAACGTTGCGCAAACTATTAACTGGCGA
ACTACTTACTCTAGCTTCCCGGCAACAATTAATAGACTGGATGGAGGCGGATAAAGTTGCAGGACCACTT
CTGCGCTCGGCCCTTCCGGCTGGCTGGTTTATTGCTGATAAATCTGGAGCCGGTGAGCGTGGGTCTCGCG
GTATCATTGCAGCACTGGGGCCAGATGGTAAGCCCTCCCGTATCGTAGTTATCTACACGACGGGGAGTCA
GGCAACTATGGATGAACGAAATAGACAGATCGCTGAGATAGGTGCCTCACTGATTAAGCATTGGTAACTG
TCAGACCAAGTTTACTCATATATACTTTAGATTGATTTAAAACTTCATTTTTAATTTAAAAGGATCTAGG
TGAAGATCCTTTTTGATAATCTCATGACCAAAATCCCTTAACGTGAGTTTTCGTTCCACTGAGCGTCAGA
CCCCGTAGAAAAGATCAAAGGATCTTCTTGAGATCCTTTTTTTCTGCGCGTAATCTGCTGCTTGCAAACA
AAAAAACCACCGCTACCAGCGGTGGTTTGTTTGCCGGATCAAGAGCTACCAACTCTTTTTCCGAAGGTAA
CTGGCTTCAGCAGAGCGCAGATACCAAATACTGTTCTTCTAGTGTAGCCGTAGTTAGGCCACCACTTCAA
GAACTCTGTAGCACCGCCTACATACCTCGCTCTGCTAATCCTGTTACCAGTGGCTGCTGCCAGTGGCGAT
AAGTCGTGTCTTACCGGGTTGGACTCAAGACGATAGTTACCGGATAAGGCGCAGCGGTCGGGCTGAACGG
GGGGTTCGTGCACACAGCCCAGCTTGGAGCGAACGACCTACACCGAACTGAGATACCTACAGCGTGAGCT
ATGAGAAAGCGCCACGCTTCCCGAAGGGAGAAAGGCGGACAGGTATCCGGTAAGCGGCAGGGTCGGAACA
GGAGAGCGCACGAGGGAGCTTCCAGGGGGAAACGCCTGGTATCTTTATAGTCCTGTCGGGTTTCGCCACC
TCTGACTTGAGCGTCGATTTTTGTGATGCTCGTCAGGGGGGCGGAGCCTATGGAAAAACGCCAGCAACGC
GGCCTTTTTACGGTTCCTGGCCTTTTGCTGGCCTTTTGCTCACATGTTCTTTCCTGCGTTATCCCCTGAT
TCTGTGGATAACCGTATTACCGCCTTTGAGTGAGCTGATACCGCTCGCCGCAGCCGAACGACCGAGCGCA
GCGAGTCAGTGAGCGAGGAAGCGGAAGAGCGCCCAATACGCAAACCGCCTCTCCCCGCGCGTTGGCCGAT
TCATTAATGCAGCTGGCACGACAGGTTTCCCGACTGGAAAGCGGGCAGTGAGCGCAACGCAATTAATGTG
AGTTAGCTCACTCATTAGGCACCCCAGGCTTTACACTTTATGCTTCCGGCTCGTATGTTGTGTGGAATTG
TGAGCGGATAACAATTTCACACAGGAAACAGCTATGACCATGATTACGCCAAGCGCGCAATTAACCCTCA
CTAAAGGGAACAAAAGCTGGAGCTGCAAGCTTAATGTAGTCTTATGCAATACTCTTGTAGTCTTGCAACA
TGGTAACGATGAGTTAGCAACATGCCTTACAAGGAGAGAAAAAGCACCGTGCATGCCGATTGGTGGAAGT
AAGGTGGTACGATCGTGCCTTATTAGGAAGGCAACAGACGGGTCTGACATGGATTGGACGAACCACTGAA
TTGCCGCATTGCAGAGATATTGTATTTAAGTGCCTAGCTCGATACATAAACGGGTCTCTCTGGTTAGACC
AGATCTGAGCCTGGGAGCTCTCTGGCTAACTAGGGAACCCACTGCTTAAGCCTCAATAAAGCTTGCCTTG
AGTGCTTCAAGTAGTGTGTGCCCGTCTGTTGTGTGACTCTGGTAACTAGAGATCCCTCAGACCCTTTTAG
TCAGTGTGGAAAATCTCTAGCAGTGGCGCCCGAACAGGGACTTGAAAGCGAAAGGGAAACCAGAGGAGCT
CTCTCGACGCAGGACTCGGCTTGCTGAAGCGCGCACGGCAAGAGGCGAGGGGCGGCGACTGGTGAGTACG
CCAAAAATTTTGACTAGCGGAGGCTAGAAGGAGAGAGATGGGTGCGAGAGCGTCAGTATTAAGCGGGGGA
GAATTAGATCGCGATGGGAAAAAATTCGGTTAAGGCCAGGGGGAAAGAAAAAATATAAATTAAAACATAT
AGTATGGGCAAGCAGGGAGCTAGAACGATTCGCAGTTAATCCTGGCCTGTTAGAAACATCAGAAGGCTGT
AGACAAATACTGGGACAGCTACAACCATCCCTTCAGACAGGATCAGAAGAACTTAGATCATTATATAATA
CAGTAGCAACCCTCTATTGTGTGCATCAAAGGATAGAGATAAAAGACACCAAGGAAGCTTTAGACAAGAT
AGAGGAAGAGCAAAACAAAAGTAAGACCACCGCACAGCAAGCGGCCGCTGATCTTCAGACCTGGAGGAGG
AGATATGAGGGACAATTGGAGAAGTGAATTATATAAATATAAAGTAGTAAAAATTGAACCATTAGGAGTA
GCACCCACCAAGGCAAAGAGAAGAGTGGTGCAGAGAGAAAAAAGAGCAGTGGGAATAGGAGCTTTGTTCC
TTGGGTTCTTGGGAGCAGCAGGAAGCACTATGGGCGCAGCGTCAATGACGCTGACGGTACAGGCCAGACA
ATTATTGTCTGGTATAGTGCAGCAGCAGAACAATTTGCTGAGGGCTATTGAGGCGCAACAGCATCTGTTG
CAACTCACAGTCTGGGGCATCAAGCAGCTCCAGGCAAGAATCCTGGCTGTGGAAAGATACCTAAAGGATC
AACAGCTCCTGGGGATTTGGGGTTGCTCTGGAAAACTCATTTGCACCACTGCTGTGCCTTGGAATGCTAG
TTGGAGTAATAAATCTCTGGAACAGATTTGGAATCACACGACCTGGATGGAGTGGGACAGAGAAATTAAC
AATTACACAAGCTTAATACACTCCTTAATTGAAGAATCGCAAAACCAGCAAGAAAAGAATGAACAAGAAT
TATTGGAATTAGATAAATGGGCAAGTTTGTGGAATTGGTTTAACATAACAAATTGGCTGTGGTATATAAA
ATTATTCATAATGATAGTAGGAGGCTTGGTAGGTTTAAGAATAGTTTTTGCTGTACTTTCTATAGTGAAT
AGAGTTAGGCAGGGATATTCACCATTATCGTTTCAGACCCACCTCCCAACCCCGAGGGGACCCGACAGGC
CCGAAGGAATAGAAGAAGAAGGTGGAGAGAGAGACAGAGACAGATCCATTCGATTAGTGAACGGATCTCG
ACGGTATCGATCACGAGACTAGCCTCGAGCGGCCGCCCCCTTCACCGAGGGCCTATTTCCCATGATTCCT
TCATATTTGCATATACGATACAAGGCTGTTAGAGAGATAATTGGAATTAATTTGACTGTAAACACAAAGA
TATTAGTACAAAATACGTGACGTAGAAAGTAATAATTTCTTGGGTAGTTTGCAGTTTTAAAATTATGTTT
TAAAATGGACTATCA
