>Addgene plasmid #50056 | pLYS1-EMRE/RNAi resistant | addgene partial sequence | sequence record 79851 | CMV-F 5'-CGCAAATGGGCGGTAGGCGTG-3'
TCAGATCCGCTAGCATGGCGTCCGGAGCGGCTCGCTGGCTAGTATTGGCACCCGTCAGGTCCGGGGCTCT
CCGGAGCGGGCCTAGCTTGAGGAAAGATGGCGATGTCTCCGCCGCATGGAGCGGCTCAGGCCGGAGCCTA
GTTCCATCGAGGTCAGTCATCGTTACCCGCAGCGGCGCCATTTTGCCCAAGCCAGTCAAAATGTCCTTCG
GCCTTCTCCGTGTGTTCTCCATTGTGATCCCCTTTCTCTATGTCGGGACACTCATTAGCAAAAATTTCGC
GGCACTATTAGAGGAACATGACATTTTTGTTCCAGAGGATGATGATGATGATGACTAAGAATTCTCGACC
TCGAGACAAATGGCAGTATTCATCCACAATTTTAAAAGAAAAGGGGGGATTGGGGGGTACAGTGCAGGGG
AAAGAATAGTAGACATAATAGCAACAGACATACAAACTAAAGAATTACAAAAACAAATTACAAAAATTCA
AAATTTTCGGGTTTATTACAGGGACAGCAGAGATCCACTTTGGCCGCGGCTCGAGGGGGTTGGGGTTGCG
CCTTTTCCAAGGCAGCCCTGGGTTTGCGCAGGGACGCGGCTGCTCTGGGCGTGGTTCCGGGAAACGCAGC
GGCGCCGACCCTGGGTCTCGCACATTCTTCACGTCCGTTCGCAGCGTCACCCGGATCTTCGCCGCTACCC
TTGTGGGCCCCCCGGCGACGCTTCCTGCTCCGCCCCTAAGTCGGGAAGGTTCCTTGCGGTTCGCGGCGTG
CCGGACGTGACAAACGGAAGCCGCACGTCTCACTAGTACCCTCGCAGA
